>Addgene plasmid #39044 | VIPR2 | depositor partial sequence | sequence record 49102 | VIPR2 sequence 376 bps
ATGCACCATCATCATCATCATTCTTCTGGTGTAGATCTGGGTACCGAGAACCTGTACTTCCAATCCATGC
GATTTCATCTGGAAATACAGGAGGAAGAAACAAAATGTGCAGAGCTTCTGAGGTCTCAAACAGAAAAACA
CAAAGCCTGCAGTGGCGTCTGGGACAACATCACGTGCTGGCGGCCTGCCAATGTGGGAGAGACCGTCACG
GTGCCCTGCCCAAAAGTCTTCAGCAATTTTTACAGCAAAGCAGGAAACATAAGCAAAAACTGTACGAGTG
ACGGATGGTCAGAGACGTTCCCAGATTTCGTCGATGCCTGTGGCTACAGCGACCCGGAGGATGAGAGCTG
ACAGTAAAGGTGGATACGGATCCGAA
