>Addgene plasmid #39044 | VIPR2 | addgene partial sequence | sequence record 53954 | pBRrevBam_primer
ATGCCGGCCACGATGCGTCCGGCGTAGAGGATCGAGATCTCGATCCCGCGAAATTAATACGACTCACTAT
AGGGGAATTGTGAGCGGATAACAATTCCCCTCTAGAAATAATTTTGTTTAACTTTAAGAAGGAGATATAC
ATATGCACCATCATCATCATCATTCTTCTGGTGTAGATCTGGGTACCGAGAACCTGTACTTCCAATCCAT
GCGATTTCATCTGGAAATACAGGAGGAAGAAACAAAATGTGCAGAGCTTCTGAGGTCTCAAACAGAAAAA
CACAAAGCCTGCAGTGGCGTCTGGGACAACATCACGTGCTGGCGGCCTGCCAATGTGGGAGAGACCGTCA
CGGTGCCCTGCCCAAAAGTCTTCAGCAATTTTTACAGCAAAGCAGGAAACATAAGCAAAAACTGTACGAG
TGACGGATGGTCAGAGACGTTCCCAGATTTCGTCGATGCCTGTGGCTACAGCGACCCGGAGGATGAGAGC
TGACAGTAAAGGTGGATACGGATCCGAATTCGAGCTCCGTCGACAAGCTTGCGGCCGCACTCGAGCACCA
CCACCACCACCACTGAGATCCGGCTGCTAACAAAGCCCGAAAGGAAGCTGAGTTGGCTGCTGCCACCGCT
GAGCAATAACTAGCATAACCCCTTGGGGCCTCTAAACGGGTCTTGAGGGGTTTTTTGCTGAAAGGAGGAA
CTATATCCGGATTGGCGAATGGG
[124 nt withheld, positions 724-847]
C
[91 nt withheld, positions 849-939]
AGGGGTG
