[The description below was written by a language model from this plasmid's Addgene catalogue record.]
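Description:
VIPR2 is a bacterial expression plasmid built on the pNIC28-Bsa4 backbone from the SGC, a vector designed for ligation-independent cloning of protein fragments intended for structural studies. It is maintained in E. coli as a low-copy plasmid under kanamycin selection; the record lists Mach1 as the propagation strain. The record does not include a feature table, so the origin of replication and the exact regulatory elements are not explicitly stated. The use of T7 and T7-terminator sequencing primers does indicate that the insert lies between a T7 promoter and T7 terminator, an arrangement that normally drives expression in E. coli hosts supplying T7 RNA polymerase.

The insert is a 376 bp fragment of human VIPR2, which encodes vasoactive intestinal peptide receptor 2 (also known as VPAC2). At this size it can only represent a portion of the coding sequence, and the record itself cautions that the insert may not be the full ORF; which region of the receptor it covers is not specified. The fragment carries an N-terminal His tag followed by a TEV protease cleavage site. The tag allows the recombinant protein to be captured by immobilised metal affinity chromatography, and TEV digestion can then remove it to leave a near-native protein.

The stated purpose is bacterial production of protein for structure determination, and the insert's alternative names link the construct to a deposited Protein Data Bank structure. It is therefore suited to producing a defined VIPR2 fragment for crystallography or related biophysical and ligand-binding work. Distribution is limited to academic and nonprofit users.
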