Addgene plasmid #39044: VIPR2
Purpose: Bacterial expression for structure determination; may not be full ORF
Depositing lab: Nicola Burgess-Brown. Depositing organization: University of Oxford.
Backbone
  Vector backbone: pNIC28-Bsa4
  Backbone manufacturer: SGC
  Vector type: Bacterial Expression
Growth in bacteria
  Bacterial resistance: Kanamycin, 50 μg/mL
  Growth temperature: 37°C
  Growth strain: Mach1
  Copy number: Low Copy
Gene/Insert
  Gene/Insert name: VIPR2 (alt names: vasoactive intestinal peptide receptor 2; PDB:2X57)
  Species: H. sapiens (human)
  Insert size (bp): 376
  Entrez Gene: VIPR2 (a.k.a. C16DUPq36.3, DUP7q36.3, PACAP-R-3, PACAP-R3, VIP-R-2, VPAC2, VPAC2R, VPCAP2R)
  Tag / fusion protein: His Tev (N terminal on insert)
  Cloning method: Ligation Independent Cloning
  Sequencing primers: 5′ T7; 3′ T7-term
Terms and licenses: Academic/Nonprofit Terms; Industry Terms: Not Available to Industry
How to cite: VIPR2 was a gift from Nicola Burgess-Brown (Addgene plasmid # 39044 ; http://n2t.net/addgene:39044 ; RRID:Addgene_39044)
